>Addgene plasmid #132452 | pGTF2I.1.0-gDNA | addgene full sequence | sequence record 266821 | Addgene NGS Result
GTTTTAGAGCTAGAAATAGCAAGTTAAAATAAGGCTAGTCCGTTATCAACTTGAAAAAGTGGCACCGAGT
CGGTGCTTTTTTGTTTTAGAGCTAGAAATAGCAAGTTAAAATAAGGCTAGTCCGTTTTTAGCGCGTGCGC
CAATTCTGCAGACAAATGGCTCTAGAGGTACCCGTTACATAACTTACGGTAAATGGCCCGCCTGGCTGAC
CGCCCAACGACCCCCGCCCATTGACGTCAATAGTAACGCCAATAGGGACTTTCCATTGACGTCAATGGGT
GGAGTATTTACGGTAAACTGCCCACTTGGCAGTACATCAAGTGTATCATATGCCAAGTACGCCCCCTATT
GACGTCAATGACGGTAAATGGCCCGCCTGGCATTGTGCCCAGTACATGACCTTATGGGACTTTCCTACTT
GGCAGTACATCTACGTATTAGTCATCGCTATTACCATGGTCGAGGTGAGCCCCACGTTCTGCTTCACTCT
CCCCATCTCCCCCCCCTCCCCACCCCCAATTTTGTATTTATTTATTTTTTAATTATTTTGTGCAGCGATG
GGGGCGGGGGGGGGGGGGGGGCGCGCGCCAGGCGGGGCGGGGCGGGGCGAGGGGCGGGGCGGGGCGAGGC
GGAGAGGTGCGGCGGCAGCCAATCAGAGCGGCGCGCTCCGAAAGTTTCCTTTTATGGCGAGGCGGCGGCG
GCGGCGGCCCTATAAAAAGCGAAGCGCGCGGCGGGCGGGAGTCGCTGCGCGCTGCCTTCGCCCCGTGCCC
CGCTCCGCCGCCGCCTCGCGCCGCCCGCCCCGGCTCTGACTGACCGCGTTACTCCCACAGGTGAGCGGGC
GGGACGGCCCTTCTCCTCCGGGCTGTAATTAGCTGAGCAAGAGGTAAGGGTTTAAGGGATGGTTGGTTGG
TGGGGTATTAATGTTTAATTACCTGGAGCACCTGCCTGAAATCACTTTTTTTCAGGTTGGACCGGTGCCA
CCATGGACTATAAGGACCACGACGGAGACTACAAGGATCATGATATTGATTACAAAGACGATGACGATAA
GATGGCCCCAAAGAAGAAGCGGAAGGTCGGTATCCACGGAGTCCCAGCAGCCGACAAGAAGTACAGCATC
GGCCTGGACATCGGCACCAACTCTGTGGGCTGGGCCGTGATCACCGACGAGTACAAGGTGCCCAGCAAGA
AATTCAAGGTGCTGGGCAACACCGACCGGCACAGCATCAAGAAGAACCTGATCGGAGCCCTGCTGTTCGA
CAGCGGCGAAACAGCCGAGGCCACCCGGCTGAAGAGAACCGCCAGAAGAAGATACACCAGACGGAAGAAC
CGGATCTGCTATCTGCAAGAGATCTTCAGCAACGAGATGGCCAAGGTGGACGACAGCTTCTTCCACAGAC
TGGAAGAGTCCTTCCTGGTGGAAGAGGATAAGAAGCACGAGCGGCACCCCATCTTCGGCAACATCGTGGA
CGAGGTGGCCTACCACGAGAAGTACCCCACCATCTACCACCTGAGAAAGAAACTGGTGGACAGCACCGAC
AAGGCCGACCTGCGGCTGATCTATCTGGCCCTGGCCCACATGATCAAGTTCCGGGGCCACTTCCTGATCG
AGGGCGACCTGAACCCCGACAACAGCGACGTGGACAAGCTGTTCATCCAGCTGGTGCAGACCTACAACCA
GCTGTTCGAGGAAAACCCCATCAACGCCAGCGGCGTGGACGCCAAGGCCATCCTGTCTGCCAGACTGAGC
AAGAGCAGACGGCTGGAAAATCTGATCGCCCAGCTGCCCGGCGAGAAGAAGAATGGCCTGTTCGGAAACC
TGATTGCCCTGAGCCTGGGCCTGACCCCCAACTTCAAGAGCAACTTCGACCTGGCCGAGGATGCCAAACT
GCAGCTGAGCAAGGACACCTACGACGACGACCTGGACAACCTGCTGGCCCAGATCGGCGACCAGTACGCC
GACCTGTTTCTGGCCGCCAAGAACCTGTCCGACGCCATCCTGCTGAGCGACATCCTGAGAGTGAACACCG
AGATCACCAAGGCCCCCCTGAGCGCCTCTATGATCAAGAGATACGACGAGCACCACCAGGACCTGACCCT
GCTGAAAGCTCTCGTGCGGCAGCAGCTGCCTGAGAAGTACAAAGAGATTTTCTTCGACCAGAGCAAGAAC
GGCTACGCCGGCTACATTGACGGCGGAGCCAGCCAGGAAGAGTTCTACAAGTTCATCAAGCCCATCCTGG
AAAAGATGGACGGCACCGAGGAACTGCTCGTGAAGCTGAACAGAGAGGACCTGCTGCGGAAGCAGCGGAC
CTTCGACAACGGCAGCATCCCCCACCAGATCCACCTGGGAGAGCTGCACGCCATTCTGCGGCGGCAGGAA
GATTTTTACCCATTCCTGAAGGACAACCGGGAAAAGATCGAGAAGATCCTGACCTTCCGCATCCCCTACT
ACGTGGGCCCTCTGGCCAGGGGAAACAGCAGATTCGCCTGGATGACCAGAAAGAGCGAGGAAACCATCAC
CCCCTGGAACTTCGAGGAAGTGGTGGACAAGGGCGCTTCCGCCCAGAGCTTCATCGAGCGGATGACCAAC
TTCGATAAGAACCTGCCCAACGAGAAGGTGCTGCCCAAGCACAGCCTGCTGTACGAGTACTTCACCGTGT
ATAACGAGCTGACCAAAGTGAAATACGTGACCGAGGGAATGAGAAAGCCCGCCTTCCTGAGCGGCGAGCA
GAAAAAGGCCATCGTGGACCTGCTGTTCAAGACCAACCGGAAAGTGACCGTGAAGCAGCTGAAAGAGGAC
TACTTCAAGAAAATCGAGTGCTTCGACTCCGTGGAAATCTCCGGCGTGGAAGATCGGTTCAACGCCTCCC
TGGGCACATACCACGATCTGCTGAAAATTATCAAGGACAAGGACTTCCTGGACAATGAGGAAAACGAGGA
CATTCTGGAAGATATCGTGCTGACCCTGACACTGTTTGAGGACAGAGAGATGATCGAGGAACGGCTGAAA
ACCTATGCCCACCTGTTCGACGACAAAGTGATGAAGCAGCTGAAGCGGCGGAGATACACCGGCTGGGGCA
GGCTGAGCCGGAAGCTGATCAACGGCATCCGGGACAAGCAGTCCGGCAAGACAATCCTGGATTTCCTGAA
GTCCGACGGCTTCGCCAACAGAAACTTCATGCAGCTGATCCACGACGACAGCCTGACCTTTAAAGAGGAC
ATCCAGAAAGCCCAGGTGTCCGGCCAGGGCGATAGCCTGCACGAGCACATTGCCAATCTGGCCGGCAGCC
CCGCCATTAAGAAGGGCATCCTGCAGACAGTGAAGGTGGTGGACGAGCTCGTGAAAGTGATGGGCCGGCA
CAAGCCCGAGAACATCGTGATCGAAATGGCCAGAGAGAACCAGACCACCCAGAAGGGACAGAAGAACAGC
CGCGAGAGAATGAAGCGGATCGAAGAGGGCATCAAAGAGCTGGGCAGCCAGATCCTGAAAGAACACCCCG
TGGAAAACACCCAGCTGCAGAACGAGAAGCTGTACCTGTACTACCTGCAGAATGGGCGGGATATGTACGT
GGACCAGGAACTGGACATCAACCGGCTGTCCGACTACGATGTGGACCATATCGTGCCTCAGAGCTTTCTG
AAGGACGACTCCATCGACAACAAGGTGCTGACCAGAAGCGACAAGAACCGGGGCAAGAGCGACAACGTGC
CCTCCGAAGAGGTCGTGAAGAAGATGAAGAACTACTGGCGGCAGCTGCTGAACGCCAAGCTGATTACCCA
GAGAAAGTTCGACAATCTGACCAAGGCCGAGAGAGGCGGCCTGAGCGAACTGGATAAGGCCGGCTTCATC
AAGAGACAGCTGGTGGAAACCCGGCAGATCACAAAGCACGTGGCACAGATCCTGGACTCCCGGATGAACA
CTAAGTACGACGAGAATGACAAGCTGATCCGGGAAGTGAAAGTGATCACCCTGAAGTCCAAGCTGGTGTC
CGATTTCCGGAAGGATTTCCAGTTTTACAAAGTGCGCGAGATCAACAACTACCACCACGCCCACGACGCC
TACCTGAACGCCGTCGTGGGAACCGCCCTGATCAAAAAGTACCCTAAGCTGGAAAGCGAGTTCGTGTACG
GCGACTACAAGGTGTACGACGTGCGGAAGATGATCGCCAAGAGCGAGCAGGAAATCGGCAAGGCTACCGC
CAAGTACTTCTTCTACAGCAACATCATGAACTTTTTCAAGACCGAGATTACCCTGGCCAACGGCGAGATC
CGGAAGCGGCCTCTGATCGAGACAAACGGCGAAACCGGGGAGATCGTGTGGGATAAGGGCCGGGATTTTG
CCACCGTGCGGAAAGTGCTGAGCATGCCCCAAGTGAATATCGTGAAAAAGACCGAGGTGCAGACAGGCGG
CTTCAGCAAAGAGTCTATCCTGCCCAAGAGGAACAGCGATAAGCTGATCGCCAGAAAGAAGGACTGGGAC
CCTAAGAAGTACGGCGGCTTCGACAGCCCCACCGTGGCCTATTCTGTGCTGGTGGTGGCCAAAGTGGAAA
AGGGCAAGTCCAAGAAACTGAAGAGTGTGAAAGAGCTGCTGGGGATCACCATCATGGAAAGAAGCAGCTT
CGAGAAGAATCCCATCGACTTTCTGGAAGCCAAGGGCTACAAAGAAGTGAAAAAGGACCTGATCATCAAG
CTGCCTAAGTACTCCCTGTTCGAGCTGGAAAACGGCCGGAAGAGAATGCTGGCCTCTGCCGGCGAACTGC
AGAAGGGAAACGAACTGGCCCTGCCCTCCAAATATGTGAACTTCCTGTACCTGGCCAGCCACTATGAGAA
GCTGAAGGGCTCCCCCGAGGATAATGAGCAGAAACAGCTGTTTGTGGAACAGCACAAGCACTACCTGGAC
GAGATCATCGAGCAGATCAGCGAGTTCTCCAAGAGAGTGATCCTGGCCGACGCTAATCTGGACAAAGTGC
TGTCCGCCTACAACAAGCACCGGGATAAGCCCATCAGAGAGCAGGCCGAGAATATCATCCACCTGTTTAC
CCTGACCAATCTGGGAGCCCCTGCCGCCTTCAAGTACTTTGACACCACCATCGACCGGAAGAGGTACACC
AGCACCAAAGAGGTGCTGGACGCCACCCTGATCCACCAGAGCATCACCGGCCTGTACGAGACACGGATCG
ACCTGTCTCAGCTGGGAGGCGACAAAAGGCCGGCGGCCACGAAAAAGGCCGGCCAGGCAAAAAAGAAAAA
GTAAGAATTCCTAGAGCTCGCTGATCAGCCTCGACTGTGCCTTCTAGTTGCCAGCCATCTGTTGTTTGCC
CCTCCCCCGTGCCTTCCTTGACCCTGGAAGGTGCCACTCCCACTGTCCTTTCCTAATAAAATGAGGAAAT
TGCATCGCATTGTCTGAGTAGGTGTCATTCTATTCTGGGGGGTGGGGTGGGGCAGGACAGCAAGGGGGAG
GATTGGGAAGAGAATAGCAGGCATGCTGGGGAGCGGCCGCAGGAACCCCTAGTGATGGAGTTGGCCACTC
CCTCTCTGCGCGCTCGCTCGCTCACTGAGGCCGGGCGACCAAAGGTCGCCCGACGCCCGGGCTTTGCCCG
GGCGGCCTCAGTGAGCGAGCGAGCGCGCAGCTGCCTGCAGGGGCGCCTGATGCGGTATTTTCTCCTTACG
CATCTGTGCGGTATTTCACACCGCATA
[95 nt withheld, positions 5698-5792]
T
[46 nt withheld, positions 5794-5839]
C
[141 nt withheld, positions 5841-5981]
CCTTTGACGTTGGAGTCCACGTTCTTT
[37 nt withheld, positions 6009-6045]
ACTCTATCTCGGGCTATTCTTTTGATTTATAAGGGATTTTGCCGATTTCGGTCTATTGGTTAAAAAATGA
GCTGATTTAACAAAAATTTAACGCGAATTTTAACAAAATATTAACGTTTACAATTTTATGGTGCACTCTC
AGTACAATCTGCTCTGATGCCGCATAGTTAAGCCAGCCCCGACACCCGCCAACACCCGCTGACGCGCCCT
GACGGGCTTGTCTGCTCCCGGCATCCGCTTACAGACAAGCTGTGACCGTCTCCGGGAGCTGCATGTGTCA
GAGGTTTTCACCGTCATCACCGAAACGCGCGAGACGAAAGGGCCTCGTGATACGCCTATTTTTATAGGTT
AATGTCATGATAATAATGGTTTCTTAGACGTCAGGTGGCACTTTTCGGGGAAATGTGCGCGGAACCCCTA
TTTGTTTATTTTTCTAAATACATTCAAATATGTATCCGCTCATGAGACAATAACCCTGATAAATGCTTCA
ATAATATTGAAAAAGGAAGAGTATGAGTATTCAACATTTCCGTGTCGCCCTTATTCCCTTTTTTGCGGCA
TTTTGCCTTCCTGTTTTTGCTCACCCAGAAACGCTGGTGAAAGTAAAAGATGCTGAAGATCAGTTGGGTG
CACGAGTGGGTTACATCGAACTGGATCTCAACAGCGGTAAGATCCTTGAGAGTTTTCGCCCCGAAGAACG
TTTTCCAATGATGAGCACTTTTAAAGTTCTGCTATGTGGCGCGGTATTATCCCGTATTGACGCCGGGCAA
GAGCAACTCGGTCGCCGCATACACTATTCTCAGAATGACTTGGTTGAGTACTCACCAGTCACAGAAAAGC
ATCTTACGGATGGCATGACAGTAAGAGAATTATGCAGTGCTGCCATAACCATGAGTGATAACACTGCGGC
CAACTTACTTCTGACAACGATCGGAGGACCGAAGGAGCTAACCGCTTTTTTGCACAACATGGGGGATCAT
GTAACTCGCCTTGATCGTTGGGAACCGGAGCTGAATGAAGCCATACCAAACGACGAGCGTGACACCACGA
TGCCTGTAGCAATGGCAACAACGTTGCGCAAACTATTAACTGGCGAACTACTTACTCTAGCTTCCCGGCA
ACAATTAATAGACTGGATGGAGGCGGATAAAGTTGCAGGACCACTTCTGCGCTCGGCCCTTCCGGCTGGC
TGGTTTATTGCTGATAAATCTGGAGCCGGTGAGCGTGGAAGCCGCGGTATCATTGCAGCACTGGGGCCAG
ATGGTAAGCCCTCCCGTATCGTAGTTATCTACACGACGGGGAGTCAGGCAACTATGGATGAACGAAATAG
ACAGATCGCTGAGATAGGTGCCTCACTGATTAAGCATTGGTAACTGTCAGACCAAGTTTACTCATATATA
CTTTAGATTGATTTAAAACTTCATTTTTAATTTAAAAGGATCTAGGTGAAGATCCTTTTTGATAATCTCA
TGACCAAAATCCCTTAACGTGAGTTTTCGTTCCACTGAGCGTCAGACCCCGTAGAAAAGATCAAAGGATC
TTCTTGAGATCCTTTTTTTCTGCGCGTAATCTGCTGCTTGCAAACAAAAAAACCACCGCTACCAGCGGTG
GTTTGTTTGCCGGATCAAGAGCTACCAACTCTTTTTCCGAAGGTAACTGGCTTCAGCAGAGCGCAGATAC
CAAATACTGTTCTTCTAGTGTAGCCGTAGTTAGGCCACCACTTCAAGAACTCTGTAGCACCGCCTACATA
CCTCGCTCTGCTAATCCTGTTACCAGTGGCTGCTGCCAGTGGCGATAAGTCGTGTCTTACCGGGTTGGAC
TCAAGACGATAGTTACCGGATAAGGCGCAGCGGTCGGGCTGAACGGGGGGTTCGTGCACACAGCCCAGCT
TGGAGCGAACGACCTACACCGAACTGAGATACCTACAGCGTGAGCTATGAGAAAGCGCCACGCTTCCCGA
AGGGAGAAAGGCGGACAGGTATCCGGTAAGCGGCAGGGTCGGAACAGGAGAGCGCACGAGGGAGCTTCCA
GGGGGAAACGCCTGGTATCTTTATAGTCCTGTCGGGTTTCGCCACCTCTGACTTGAGCGTCGATTTTTGT
GATGCTCGTCAGGGGGGCGGAGCCTATGGAAAAACGCCAGCAACGCGGCCTTTTTACGGTTCCTGGCCTT
TTGCTGGCCTTTTGCTCACATGTGAGGGCCTATTTCCCATGATTCCTTCATATTTGCATATACGATACAA
GGCTGTTAGAGAGATAATTGGAATTAATTTGACTGTAAACACAAAGATATTAGTACAAAATACGTGACGT
AGAAAGTAATAATTTCTTGGGTAGTTTGCAGTTTTAAAATTATGTTTTAAAATGGACTATCATATGCTTA
CCGTAACTTGAAAGTATTTCGATTTCTTGGCTTTATATATCTTGTGGAAAGGACGAAACACCGGGTAGAC
CTCTTCCCTCCTA
Features (pLannotate 1.2.2; 18 found; start..end, strand, type, name):
      1..76      +  misc_RNA       gRNA scaffold: guide RNA scaffold for the Streptococcus pyogenes CRISPR/Cas9 system
     83..126     +  misc_RNA       gRNA scaffold (fragment): guide RNA scaffold for the Streptococcus pyogenes CRISPR/Cas9 system
    173..458     +  enhancer       CMV enhancer: human cytomegalovirus immediate early enhancer; contains an 18-bp deletion relative to the standard CMV enhancer
    460..737     +  promoter       chicken β-actin promoter: No description available
    738..965     +  intron         hybrid intron: hybrid between chicken β-actin (CBA) and minute virus of mice (MMV) introns (Gray et al., 2011)
   1103..2704    +  CDS            Cas9(N): N-terminal portion of Streptococcus pyogenes Cas9 (Zetsche et al., 2015)
   2705..5203    +  CDS            Cas9(C): C-terminal portion of Streptococcus pyogenes Cas9 (Zetsche et al., 2015)
   5204..5251    +  CDS            nucleoplasmin NLS: bipartite nuclear localization signal from nucleoplasmin
   5285..5396    +  polyA_signal   bGH poly(A) signal: bovine growth hormone polyadenylation signal
   5501..5641    +  repeat_region  AAV2 ITR: inverted terminal repeat of adeno-associated virus serotype 2 inverted
   5646..5697    -  misc_feature   bom (fragment): basis of mobility region from pBR322
   5716..6171    +  rep_origin     f1 ori (sequence partly withheld): f1 bacteriophage origin of replication; arrow indicates direction of (+) strand synthesis
   6172..6221    -  misc_feature   bom (fragment): basis of mobility region from pBR322
   6323..6358    -  CDS            rop (fragment): Rop protein, which maintains plasmids at low copy number; rop
   6453..6557    +  promoter       AmpR promoter: bla
   6558..7418    +  CDS            AmpR: β-lactamase; bla; confers resistance to ampicillin, carbenicillin, and related antibiotics
   7589..8177    +  rep_origin     ori: high-copy-number ColE1/pMB1/pBR322/pUC origin of replication
   8239..8479    +  promoter       U6 promoter: RNA polymerase III promoter for human U6 snRNA
