[The description below was written by a language model from this plasmid's Addgene catalogue record and pLannotate feature annotations shown in this document.]
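Description:
pGTF2I.1.0-gDNA is a pX330-based CRISPR/Cas9 plasmid that expresses both a single guide RNA against human GTF2I (general transcription factor II-I, also known as TFII-I) and Streptococcus pyogenes Cas9 from one vector for transfection into mammalian cells. It is propagated in E. coli as a high-copy plasmid through a ColE1/pUC-type origin and selected with ampicillin via the β-lactamase gene. An f1 phage origin is also present. The annotation software additionally picks up short fragments of bom and rop, as well as a single AAV2 ITR. These appear to be backbone remnants, and a lone ITR does not make this a packageable AAV genome.

The guide spacer was cloned into the BbsI sites of pX330, destroying both sites, so that it sits between the human U6 RNA polymerase III promoter and the S. pyogenes gRNA scaffold. In the circular map, the U6 promoter lies at the end of the numbered sequence and the scaffold at the start. The depositor notes that the PAM listed with the guide in the record is part of the genomic target and is not included in the plasmid. Cas9 is driven by a hybrid CBh-type promoter made up of the CMV enhancer, the chicken β-actin promoter and a hybrid intron. The Cas9 coding sequence is annotated as two contiguous halves, followed by a C-terminal nucleoplasmin nuclear localization signal and a bovine growth hormone polyadenylation signal.

The stated purpose is the creation of GFP fusion proteins. The plasmid itself carries no GFP sequence or homology arms, so it presumably supplies the targeted double-strand break at GTF2I, with the tag coming from a separate donor template that is not described in this record.
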