Addgene plasmid #132452: pGTF2I.1.0-gDNA
Purpose: CRISPR/Cas9 plasmid to create GFP fusion proteins
Depositing lab: Kevin White. Depositing organization: University of Chicago.
Backbone
  Vector backbone: pX330
  Backbone manufacturer: addgene ID: 42230
  Vector type: CRISPR
Growth in bacteria
  Bacterial resistance: Ampicillin, 100 μg/mL
  Growth temperature: 37°C
  Growth strain: DH5alpha
  Copy number: High Copy
Gene/Insert
  Gene/Insert name: GTF2I
  gRNA/shRNA sequence: GGTAGACCTCTTCCCTCCTA GGG
  Species: H. sapiens (human)
  Entrez Gene: GTF2I (a.k.a. BAP135, BTKAP1, DIWS, GTFII-I, IB291, SPIN, TFII-I, WBS, WBSCR6)
  Cloning method: Restriction Enzyme; 5′ cloning site BbsI (destroyed during cloning); 3′ cloning site BbsI (destroyed during cloning)
Terms and licenses: Academic/Nonprofit Terms; Industry Terms: Not Available to Industry
Depositor comments: gRNA sequence also includes uncloned PAM after the space
How to cite: pGTF2I.1.0-gDNA was a gift from Kevin White (Addgene plasmid # 132452 ; http://n2t.net/addgene:132452 ; RRID:Addgene_132452)
